>Addgene plasmid #17810 | pPro33 | addgene full sequence | sequence record 240244 | Addgene NGS Result
AAGCTTGCATGCCTGCAGGTCGACTCTAGAGGATCCCCGGGTACCGAGCTCGAATTCGCTAGCTTGTTAT
CAACTTGTTATTTGCGTTGATAAAGACAAAGCAAGGGGTGTGCCACAATTGCCTTAATAAAATTAAATGT
TTAATTTCAATTTGTTAGAGATAAAGTCATGAACTAATCCGCAAATATGCGTTTCAGTTAACGTTTCAGG
CAATGTTTCACCGCGTTTCATTGCAACAATTATGAAACAAGACTAAACCCAATATTCGGTTTCTTAACTT
TGCGGTGCGCTATGGCACATCCACCACGGCTTAATGACGACAAACCGGTTATCTGGACGGTATCTGTAAC
GCGCCTGTTCGAGCTGTTTCGCGATATCAGCCTCGAGTTTGATCACCTGGCGAACATTACCCCTATCCAG
CTTGGCTTTGAAAAAGCGGTGACCTACATCCACAAGAAACTGGCAAACGAACGCTGTGACGCCATCATCG
CCGCTGGATCTAACGGCGCGTACCTGAAAAGCCGCCTGTCAGTGCCAGTTATTTTGATTAAACCGAGCGG
CTACGATGTGTTACAGGCACTGGCAAAAGCCGGAAAACTCACCTCTTCTATCGGCGTTGTCACTTATCAG
GAAACTATTCCGGCACTGGTGGCGTTTCAAAAAACCTTTAATTTGCGCCTCGATCAACGTAGCTACATTA
CCGAAGAAGACGCACGCGGGCAGATTAACGAGCTAAAAGCTAACGGCACCGAAGCGGTGGTCGGCGCGGG
GCTGATTACCGATCTGGCAGAAGAAGCCGGAATGACCGGAATTTTTATCTATTCCGCCGCCACCGTGCGC
CAGGCGTTCAGCGATGCGCTGGATATGACGCGCATGTCGTTACGCCATAACACTCACGATGCCACCCGCA
ACGCCCTGAGAACTCGTTACGTGCTGGGCGATATGCTCGGTCAATCACCACAGATGGAACAAGTACGGCA
GACTATTTTGCTGTATGCCCGCTCCAGTGCAGCGGTGTTGATTGAGGGGGAAACGGGGACGGGCAAAGAG
CTGGCGGCCCAGGCGATTCATCGGGAATATTTTGCCCGCCACGATGCGCGACAGGGCAAAAAGTCGCATC
CGTTTGTTGCAGTCAACTGCGGGGCGATTGCCGAATCGCTGCTGGAAGCAGAACTGTTTGGCTATGAGGA
AGGGGCGTTTACCGGCTCGCGACGCGGCGGTCGCGCCGGGCTGTTTGAAATCGCCCACGGAGGTACGCTG
TTTCTCGATGAGATTGGCGAAATGCCGCTGCCGTTGCAGACCCGGCTGCTGCGGGTGCTGGAAGAAAAAG
AGGTCACCCGCGTCGGCGGGCATCAGCCTGTTCCGGTGGATGTGCGGGTCATTAGCGCCACTCACTGCAA
TCTGGAAGAAGATATGCGGCAAGGGCAGTTTCGCCGTGACCTGTTTTATCGGCTGAGTATTTTGCGTCTG
CAATTGCCACCACTGCGCGAGCGGGTGGCGGATATTCTGCCACTGGCGGAAAGCTTTTTGAAAGTGTCTC
TGGCGGCGCTCTCCACCCCGTTTTCTGCCGCATTACGCCAGGGATTACAGGCAAGCGAAACCGTGCTGGT
GCACTACGACTGGCCGGGCAATATTCGTGAACTGCGCAATATGATGGAGCGACTGGCGCTATTTTTAAGT
GTGGAACCGACGCCGGATTTAACGCCGCAATTTTTGCAGCTGCTACTGCCGGAACTGGCGCGCGAGTCGG
CGAAAACTCCCGCTCCACGCTTACTGACACCACAACAGGCACTGGAGAAATTTAATGGCGATAAAACAGC
AGCGGCGAATTATTTAGGCATCAGCCGGACGACGTTCTGGCGGCGGCTGAAAAGCTGAATCGATGATAAG
CTGTCAAACATGAGCAGATCCTCTACGCCGGACGCATCGTGGCCGGCATCACCGGCGCCACAGGTGCGGT
TGCTGGCGCCTATATCGCCGACATCACCGATGGGGAAGATCGGGCTCGCCACTTCGGGCTCATGAGCCTA
GAAATATTTTATCTGATTAATAAGATGATCTTCTTGAGATCGTTTTGGTCTGCGCGTAATCTCTTGCTCT
GAAAACGAAAAAACCGCCTTGCAGGGCGGTTTTTCGAAGGTTCTCTGAGCTACCAACTCTTTGAACCGAG
GTAACTGGCTTGGAGGAGCGCAGTCACCAAAACTTGTCCTTTCAGTTTAGCCTTAACCGGCGCATGACTT
CAAGACTAACTCCTCTAAATCAATTACCAGTGGCTGCTGCCAGTGGTGCTTTTGCATGTCTTTCCGGGTT
GGACTCAAGACGATAGTTACCGGATAAGGCGCAGCGGTCGGACTGAACGGGGGGTTCGTGCATACAGTCC
AGCTTGGAGCGAACTGCCTACCCGGAACTGAGTGTCAGGCGTGGAATGAGACAAACGCGGCCATAACAGC
GGAATGACACCGGTAAACCGAAAGGCAGGAACAGGAGAGCGCACGAGGGAGCCGCCAGGGGGAAACGCCT
GGTATCTTTATAGTCCTGTCGGGTTTCGCCACCACTGATTTGAGCGTCAGATTTCGTGATGCTTGTCAGG
GGGGCGGAGCCTATGGAAAAACGGCTTTGCCGCGGCCCTCTCACTTCCCTGTTAAGTATCTTCCTGGCAT
CTTCCAGGAAATCTCCGCCCCGTTCGTAAGCCATTTCCGCTCGCCGCAGTCGAACGACCGAGCGTAGCGA
GTCAGTGAGCGAGGAAGCGGAATATATCCTGTATCACATATTCTGCTGACGCACCGGTGCAGCCTTTTTT
CTCCTGCCACATGAAGCACTTCACTGACACCCTCATCAGTGCCAACATAGTAAGCCAGTATACACTCCGC
TACTAGCGCTGATGTCCGGCGGTGCTTTTGCCGTTACGCACCACCCCGTCAGTAGCTGAACAGGAGGGAC
AGCTGATAGAAACAGAAGCCACTGGAGCACCTCAAAAACACCATCATACACTAAATCAGTAAGTTGGCAG
CATCACCCGACGCACTTTGCGCCGAATAAATACCTGTGACGGAAGATCACTTCGCAGAATAAATAAATCC
TGGTGTCCCTGTTGATACCGGGAAGCCCTGGGCCAACTTTTGGCGAAAATGAGACGTTGATCGGCACGTA
AGAGGTTCCAACTTTCACCATAATGAAATAAGATCACTACCGGGCGTATTTTTTGAGTTATCGAGATTTT
CAGGAGCTAAGGAAGCTAAAATGGAGAAAAAAATCACTGGATATACCACCGTTGATATATCCCAATGGCA
TCGTAAAGAACATTTTGAGGCATTTCAGTCAGTTGCTCAATGTACCTATAACCAGACCGTTCAGCTGGAT
ATTACGGCCTTTTTAAAGACCGTAAAGAAAAATAAGCACAAGTTTTATCCGGCCTTTATTCACATTCTTG
CCCGCCTGATGAATGCTCATCCGGAATTCCGTATGGCAATGAAAGACGGTGAGCTGGTGATATGGGATAG
TGTTCACCCTTGTTACACCGTTTTCCATGAGCAAACTGAAACGTTTTCATCGCTCTGGAGTGAATACCAC
GACGATTTCCGGCAGTTTCTACACATATATTCGCAAGATGTGGCGTGTTACGGTGAAAACCTGGCCTATT
TCCCTAAAGGGTTTATTGAGAATATGTTTTTCGTCTCAGCCAATCCCTGGGTGAGTTTCACCAGTTTTGA
TTTAAACGTGGCCAATATGGACAACTTCTTCGCCCCCGTTTTCACCATGGGCAAATATTATACGCAAGGC
GACAAGGTGCTGATGCCGCTGGCGATTCAGGTTCATCATGCCGTTTGTGATGGCTTCCATGTCGGCAGAA
TGCTTAATGAATTACAACAGTACTGCGATGAGTGGCAGGGCGGGGCGTAATTTTTTTAAGGCAGTTATTG
GTGCCCTTAAACGCCTGGTTGCTACGCCTGAATAAGTGATAATAAGCGGATGAATGGCAGAAATTCGAAA
GCAAATTCGACCCGGTCGTCGGTTCAGGGCAGGGTCGTTAAATAGCCGCTTATGTCTATTGCTGGTTTAC
CGGTTTATTGACTACCGGAAGCAGTGTGACCGTGTGCTTCTCAAATGCCTGACTGGTAACAGGATTAGCA
GAGCGAGGTATGTAGGCGGTGCTACAGAGTTCTTGAAGTGGTGGCCTAACTACGGCTACACTAGAAGGAC
AGTATTTGGTATCTGCGCTCTGCTGAAGCCAGTTACCTTCGGAAAAAGAGTTGGTAGCTCTTGATCCGGC
AAACAAACCACCGCTGGTAGCGGTGGTTTTTTTGTTTGCAAGCAGCAGATTACGCGCAGAAAAAAAGGAT
CTCAAGAAGATCCTTTGATCTTTTCTACGGGGTCTGACGCTCAGTGGAACGAAAACTCACGTTAAGGGAT
TTTGGTCATGAGATTATCAAAAAGGATCTTCACCTAGATCCTTTTAAATTGTAAACGTTAATATTTTGTT
AAAATTCGCGTTAAATTTTTGTTAAATCAGCTCATTTTTTAACCAATAGGCCGAAATCGGCAAAATCCCT
TATAAATCAAAAGAATAGCCCGAGATAGGGT
[37 nt withheld, positions 4582-4618]
AAAGAACGTGGACTCCAACGTCAAAGG
[141 nt withheld, positions 4646-4786]
G
[125 nt withheld, positions 4788-4912]
AATCAATCTAAAGTATATATGAGTAAACTTGGTCTGACAGTTACCAATGCTTAATCAGTGAGGCACCTAT
CTCAGCGATCTGTCTATTTCGTTCATCCATAGTTGCCTGACTCCCCGTCGTGTAGATAACTACGATACGG
GAGGGCTTACCATCTGGCCCCAGTGCTGCAATGATACCGCGAGACCCACGCTCACCGGCTCCAGATTTAT
CAGCAATAAACCAGCCAGCCGGAAGGGCCGAGCGCAGAAGTGGTCCTGCAACTTTATCCGCCTCCATCCA
GTCTATTAATTGTTGCCGGGAAGCTAGAGTAAGTAGTTCGCCAGTTAATAGTTTGCTGCACCCAACTGAT
CTTCAGCATCTTTTACTTTCACCAGCGTTTCTGGGTGAGCAAAAACAGGAAGGCAAAATGCCGCAAAAAA
GGGAATAAGGGCGACACGGAAATGTTGAATACTCATACTCTTCCTTTTTCAATATTATTGAAGCATTTAT
CAGGGTTATTGTCTCATGAGCGGATACATATTTGAATGTATTTAGAAAAATAAACAAAAGAGTTTGTAGA
AACGCAAAAAGGCCATCCGTCAGGATGGCCTTCTGCTTAATTTGATGCCTGGCAGTTTATGGCGGGCGTC
CTGCCCGCCACCCTCCGGGCCGTTGCTTCGCAACGTTCAAATCCGCTCCCGGCGGATTTGTCCTACTCAG
GAGAGCGTTCACCGACAAACAACAGATAAAACGAAAGGCCCAGTCTTTCGACTGAGCCTTTCGTTTTATT
TGATGCCTGGCAGTTCCCTACTCTCGCATGGGGAGACCCCACACTACCATCGGCGCTACGGCGTTTCACT
TCTGAGTTCGGCATGGGGTCAGGTGGGACCACCGCGCTACTGCCGCCAGGCAAATTCTGTTTTATCAGAC
CGCTTCTGCGTTCTGATTTAATCTGTATCAGGCTGAAAATCTTCTCTCATCCGCCAAAACAGCC
Features (pLannotate 1.2.2; 18 found; start..end, strand, type, name):
      1..57      -  misc_feature   MCS: pUC18/19 multiple cloning site
    292..1875    +  CDS            prpR: PRPR_ECOLI - Also known as yahP. Experimental evidence at protein level: Swiss-Prot protein existence level 1. Involved in the transcriptional regulation of the propionate catabolism operon. From Escherichia coli (strain K12).
   1878..1897    -  promoter       tet promoter (fragment): E. coli promoter for tetracycline efflux protein gene
   1907..2027    +  CDS            TcR (fragment): tetracycline efflux protein; tet; confers resistance to tetracycline
   2064..2609    +  rep_origin     p15A ori: Plasmids containing the medium-copy-number p15A origin of replication can be propagated in E. coli cells that contain a second plasmid with the ColE1 origin.
   2697..2752    +  rep_origin     RSF ori (fragment): Plasmids containing the RSF 1030 origin of replication can be propagated in E. coli cells that contain additional plasmids with compatible origins.
   2851..2872    -  misc_feature   bom (fragment): basis of mobility region from pBR322
   2874..3017    -  mobile_element IS1 (fragment): prokaryotic transposable element IS1
   3138..3240    +  promoter       cat promoter: promoter of the E. coli cat gene encoding chloramphenicol acetyltransferase
   3241..3900    +  CDS            CmR: chloramphenicol acetyltransferase; cat; confers resistance to chloramphenicol
   4112..4345    -  rep_origin     ori (fragment): high-copy-number ColE1/pMB1/pBR322/pUC origin of replication
   4531..4911    -  rep_origin     M13 ori (sequence partly withheld): M13 bacteriophage origin of replication; arrow indicates direction of (+) strand synthesis
   4954..5248    -  CDS            bla(M) (fragment): β-lactamase lacking the signal sequence; bla(M); allows cytosolic expression of β-lactamase
   5249..5368    -  CDS            AmpR (fragment): β-lactamase; bla; confers resistance to ampicillin, carbenicillin, and related antibiotics
   5369..5460    -  promoter       AmpR promoter: bla
   5479..5506    -  terminator     rrnB T2 terminator: transcription terminator T2 from the E. coli rrnB gene
   5598..5684    -  terminator     rrnB T1 terminator: Escherichia coli rrnB; transcription terminator T1 from the E. coli rrnB gene
   5686..5801    -  ncRNA          5S rRNA: Accession: RF00001 - 5S ribosomal RNA
