[The description below was written by a language model from this plasmid's Addgene catalogue record and pLannotate feature annotations shown in this document.]
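Description:
pPro33 is an empty bacterial expression backbone of about 5.9 kb that provides propionate-inducible control of a cloned gene in E. coli and related enteric bacteria. According to the depositor's notes, it was derived from pBAD33. An NheI site in front of the pACYC origin region was first destroyed, and then the ClaI–NheI fragment carrying prpR and the prpB promoter (PprpB) from pPro18 was ligated into the large fragment of pBAD33 cut with the same enzymes. The plasmid replicates from the p15A (pACYC-type) origin, is catalogued as low copy, and is compatible with ColE1-type plasmids in the same cell. Selection is by chloramphenicol, through an intact cat gene driven by its own promoter.

The regulatory module consists of the prpR coding sequence, which encodes the transcriptional regulator of the E. coli propionate catabolism operon, together with PprpB. The feature table does not annotate this promoter, but it presumably lies in the gap between prpR and the pUC18/19-type multiple cloning site. A gene inserted by restriction cloning at the polylinker would be transcribed away from prpR and terminated by the downstream rrnB region, which contains the 5S rRNA sequence and the T1 and T2 terminators. The table also lists an M13 phage origin and several remnants inherited from parental vectors: partial β-lactamase, tetracycline resistance, ColE1 origin, bom and IS1 sequences. None of these fragments should be read as functional markers or origins. No insert is present. The vector is intended as a propionate-inducible platform for bacterial expression and synthetic biology work.
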