Addgene plasmid #17810: pPro33
Purpose: (Empty Backbone)
Depositing lab: Jay Keasling. Depositing organization: University of California, Berkeley. Publication: A propionate-inducible expression system for enteric bacteria. Lee SK, Keasling JD. Appl Environ Microbiol. 2005 Nov . 71(11):6856-62. 10.1128/AEM.71.11.6856-6862.2005 PubMed 16269719.
Backbone
  Vector backbone: pPro33
  Backbone size (bp): 5878
  Vector type: Bacterial Expression, Synthetic Biology
Growth in bacteria
  Bacterial resistance: Chloramphenicol, 25 μg/mL
  Growth temperature: 37°C
  Growth strain: DH10B
  Copy number: Low Copy
Gene/Insert
  Gene/Insert name: None
  Cloning method: Restriction Enzyme
  Sequencing primers: 5′ n/a; 3′ pBAD reverse
Terms and licenses: Academic/Nonprofit Terms; Industry Terms: Not Available to Industry
Depositor comments: After deletion of the NheI site in the front of pACYC origin region of pBAD33 by partial digestion with NheI, T4 DNA polymerase treatment, and self-ligation, the ClaI-NheI prpR-PprpB region from pPro18 was ligated to the large fragments of pBAD33 resulting from digestion with the same enzymes, creating pPro33.
How to cite: pPro33 was a gift from Jay Keasling (Addgene plasmid # 17810 ; http://n2t.net/addgene:17810 ; RRID:Addgene_17810)
