>Addgene plasmid #17810 | pPro33 | addgene partial sequence | sequence record 23735 | 17810 with pBAD-R
CGCAACAGCCAAGCTTGCATGCCTGCAGGTCGACTCTAGAGGATCCCCGGGTACCGAGCTCGAATTCGCT
AGCTTGTTATCAACTTGTTATTTGCGTTGATAAAGACAAAGCAAGGGGTGTGCCACAATTGCCTTAATAA
AATTAAATGTTTAATTTCAATTTGTTAGAGATAAAGTCATGAACTAATCCGCAAATATGCGTTTCAGTTA
ACGTTTCAGGCAATGTTTCACCGCGTTTCATTGCAACAATTATGAAACAAGACTAAACCCAATATTCGGT
TTCTTAACTTTGCGGTGCGCTATGGCACATCCACCACGGCTTAATGACGACAAACCGGTTATCTGGACGG
TATCTGTAACGCGCCTGTTCGAGCTGTTTCGCGATATCAGCCTCGAGTTTGATCACCTGGCGAACATTAC
CCCTATCCAGCTTGGCTTTGAAAAAGCGGTGACCTACATCCACAAGAAACTGGCAAACGAACGCTGTGAC
GCCATCATCGCCGCTGGATCTAACGGCGCGTACCTGAAAAGCCGCCTGTCAGTGCCAGTTATTTTGATTA
AACCGAGCGGCTACGATGTGTTACAGGCACTGGCAAAAGCCGGAAAACTCACCTCTTCTATCGGCGTTGT
CATTTATCAGGAAACTATTCCGGGCACTGGTGGCGTGTCAAAAAACCTTTAATTTGCGCCTCGANTCAAC
GTAGCTACATTACCGAAGAAGACGCACGCGGGCAGATAACGANCTAAAAGCTAACGNCACNAACGGTGTC
GGCCGGGCTN
